Addgene plasmid #175414: Sc NybbR eRF1 (WT)
Purpose: Encodes His-MBP-TEV-ybbR-WT eRF1
Depositing lab: Joseph Puglisi. Depositing organization: Stanford University. Publication: Mechanisms that ensure speed and fidelity in eukaryotic translation termination. Lawson MR, Lessen LN, Wang J, Prabhakar A, Corsepius NC, Green R, Puglisi JD. Science. 2021 Aug 20;373(6557):876-882. doi: 10.1126/science.abi7801. PubMed 34413231.
Backbone
  Vector backbone: 1C
  Backbone manufacturer: UC Berkeley MacroLab
  Vector type: Bacterial Expression
Growth in bacteria
  Bacterial resistance: Kanamycin, 50 μg/mL
  Growth temperature: 37°C
  Growth strain: DH5alpha
  Copy number: Unknown
Gene/Insert
  Gene/Insert name: eRF1
  Species: S. cerevisiae (budding yeast)
  Entrez Gene: SUP45 (a.k.a. YBR143C, SAL4, SUP1, SUP47)
  Promoter: T7
  Tag / fusion protein: His-MBP-TEV (N terminal on backbone); ybbR (N terminal on insert)
  Cloning method: Ligation Independent Cloning
  Sequencing primers: 5′ TAATACGACTCACTATAGG; 3′ GCTAGTTATTGCTCAGCG
Terms and licenses: Academic/Nonprofit Terms; Industry Terms: Not Available to Industry
How to cite: Sc NybbR eRF1 (WT) was a gift from Joseph Puglisi (Addgene plasmid # 175414 ; http://n2t.net/addgene:175414 ; RRID:Addgene_175414)
