[The description below was written by a language model from this plasmid's Addgene catalogue record and pLannotate feature annotations shown in this document.]
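Description:
Sc NybbR eRF1 (WT) is a bacterial expression plasmid built on the UC Berkeley MacroLab 1C ligation-independent cloning backbone, a pET-style vector of about 7.9 kb. It replicates in E. coli from a ColE1/pMB1-type origin accompanied by the rop gene and the pBR322 bom region, and it is selected with kanamycin through an aph(3')-Ia resistance gene. An f1 phage origin is also present. The annotation picks up short tetracycline-resistance fragments and a partial AmpR promoter, which appear to be non-functional backbone remnants.

The payload is wild-type eukaryotic release factor 1 from Saccharomyces cerevisiae (SUP45), the protein that recognises all three stop codons and directs release of the nascent peptide. Expression is driven by a T7 promoter followed by a lac operator and the T7 gene 10 ribosome binding site. The plasmid-borne lacI gene keeps the promoter repressed until IPTG is added, in a host that supplies T7 RNA polymerase, and a T7 terminator closes the unit. The encoded fusion reads 6xHis, cytosolic maltose binding protein, a TEV protease site, a ybbR tag and then eRF1. The ybbR tag is listed in the catalogue fields but is not separately annotated in the feature table; it presumably lies in the short gap between the TEV site and the SUP45 coding sequence. His and MBP aid purification and solubility, and TEV cleavage removes them to leave ybbR-eRF1. The ybbR peptide is a standard substrate for Sfp phosphopantetheinyl transferase, which allows site-specific attachment of labels such as fluorophores. His- and SET1-like fragments annotated downstream of SUP45 look like backbone sequence, and the record does not indicate that they are translated. The associated study concerns the speed and fidelity of eukaryotic translation termination, consistent with producing labelled recombinant eRF1 for in vitro assays.
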