Features (pLannotate 1.2.2; 22 found; start..end, strand, type, name):
     32..223     -  CDS            rop: Rop protein, which maintains plasmids at low copy number; rop
    240..620     +  CDS            YPB1_ECOLX: Protein predicted: Swiss-Prot protein existence level 4. From Escherichia coli.
    692..983     -  CDS            TcR (fragment): tetracycline efflux protein; tet; confers resistance to tetracycline
    998..1019    -  protein_bind   CAP binding site: CAP binding activates transcription in the presence of cAMP. E. coli catabolite activator protein
   1032..2114    -  CDS            lacI: lac repressor; lacI; The lac repressor binds to the lac operator to inhibit transcription in E. coli. This inhibition can be relieved by adding lactose or isopropyl-β-D-thiogalactopyranoside (IPTG).
   2115..2192    -  promoter       lacI promoter: lacI
   2200..2479    -  CDS            TcR (fragment): tetracycline efflux protein; tet; confers resistance to tetracycline
   2501..2519    +  promoter       T7 promoter: promoter for bacteriophage T7 RNA polymerase
   2520..2544    +  protein_bind   lac operator: The lac repressor binds to the lac operator to inhibit transcription in E. coli. This inhibition can be relieved by adding lactose or isopropyl-β-D-thiogalactopyranoside (IPTG). lac repressor encoded by lacI
   2559..2581    +  RBS            RBS: efficient ribosome binding site from bacteriophage T7 gene 10 (Olins and Rangwala, 1989)
   2600..2617    +  CDS            6xHis: 6xHis affinity tag
   2627..3727    +  CDS            MBP: maltose binding protein from E. coli; malE (mutated); This version of the gene does not encode a signal sequence, so MBP will remain in the cytosol.
   3782..3798    +  CDS            TEV site (fragment): tobacco etch virus (TEV) protease recognition and cleavage site
   3842..5152    +  CDS            SUP45: ERF1_YEAST - Also known as SAL4, SUP1. Experimental evidence at protein level: Swiss-Prot protein existence level 1. Directs the termination of nascent peptide synthesis (translation) in response to the termination codons UAA, UAG and UGA. From Saccharomyces cerevisiae (strain ATCC 204508 / S288c) (Baker's yeast).
   5222..5239    +  CDS            9xHis (fragment): 9xHis affinity tag
   5249..5298    +  CDS            SET1 (fragment): solubility-enhancement tag derived from T7 phage gene 10B
   5306..5353    +  terminator     T7 terminator: transcription terminator for bacteriophage T7 RNA polymerase
   5390..5818    +  rep_origin     f1 ori (sequence partly withheld): f1 bacteriophage origin of replication; arrow indicates direction of (+) strand synthesis
   5872..5929    +  promoter       AmpR promoter (fragment): bla
   5938..6753    -  CDS            KanR: aminoglycoside phosphotransferase; aph(3')-Ia; confers resistance to kanamycin in bacteria or G418 (Geneticin®) in eukaryotes
   6875..7463    +  rep_origin     ori: high-copy-number ColE1/pMB1/pBR322/pUC origin of replication
   7649..7788    -  misc_feature   bom: basis of mobility region from pBR322
>Addgene plasmid #175414 | Sc NybbR eRF1 (WT) | addgene full sequence | sequence record 345393 | Addgene NGS Result
AAGCTGTGACCGTCTCCGGGAGCTGCATGTGTCAGAGGTTTTCACCGTCATCACCGAAACGCGCGAGGCA
GCTGCGGTAAAGCTCATCAGCGTGGTCGTGAAGCGATTCACAGATGTCTGCCTGTTCATCCGCGTCCAGC
TCGTTGAGTTTCTCCAGAAGCGTTAATGTCTGGCTTCTGATAAAGCGGGCCATGTTAAGGGCGGTTTTTT
CCTGTTTGGTCACTGATGCCTCCGTGTAAGGGGGATTTCTGTTCATGGGGGTAATGATACCGATGAAACG
AGAGAGGATGCTCACGATACGGGTTACTGATGATGAACATGCCCGGTTACTGGAACGTTGTGAGGGTAAA
CAACTGGCGGTATGGATGCGGCGGGACCAGAGAAAAATCACTCAGGGTCAATGCCAGCGCTTCGTTAATA
CAGATGTAGGTGTTCCACAGGGTAGCCAGCAGCATCCTGCGATGCAGATCCGGAACATAATGGTGCAGGG
CGCTGACTTCCGCGTTTCCAGACTTTACGAAACACGGAAACCGAAGACCATTCATGTTGTTGCTCAGGTC
GCAGACGTTTTGCAGCAGCAGTCGCTTCACGTTCGCTCGCGTATCGGTGATTCATTCTGCTAACCAGTAA
GGCAACCCCGCCAGCCTAGCCGGGTCCTCAACGACAGGAGCACGATCATGCGCACCCGTGGGGCCGCCAT
GCCGGCGATAATGGCCTGCTTCTCGCCGAAACGTTTGGTGGCGGGACCAGTGACGAAGGCTTGAGCGAGG
GCGTGCAAGATTCCGAATACCGCAAGCGACAGGCCGATCATCGTCGCGCTCCAGCGAAAGCGGTCCTCGC
CGAAAATGACCCAGAGCGCTGCCGGCACCTGTCCTACGAGTTGCATGATAAAGAAGACAGTCATAAGTGC
GGCGACGATAGTCATGCCCCGCGCCCACCGGAAGGAGCTGACTGGGTTGAAGGCTCTCAAGGGCATCGGT
CGAGATCCCGGTGCCTAATGAGTGAGCTAACTTACATTAATTGCGTTGCGCTCACTGCCCGCTTTCCAGT
CGGGAAACCTGTCGTGCCAGCTGCATTAATGAATCGGCCAACGCGCGGGGAGAGGCGGTTTGCGTATTGG
GCGCCAGGGTGGTTTTTCTTTTCACCAGTGAGACGGGCAACAGCTGATTGCCCTTCACCGCCTGGCCCTG
AGAGAGTTGCAGCAAGCGGTCCACGCTGGTTTGCCCCAGCAGGCGAAAATCCTGTTTGATGGTGGTTAAC
GGCGGGATATAACATGAGCTGTCTTCGGTATCGTCGTATCCCACTACCGAGATATCCGCACCAACGCGCA
GCCCGGACTCGGTAATGGCGCGCATTGCGCCCAGCGCCATCTGATCGTTGGCAACCAGCATCGCAGTGGG
AACGATACCCTCATTCAGCATTTGCATGGTTTGTTGAAAACCGGACATGGCACTCCAGTCGCCTTCCCGT
TCCGCTATCGGCTGAATTTGATTGCGAGTGAGATATTTATGCCAGCCAGCCAGACGCAGACGCGCCGAGA
CAGAACTTAATGGGCCCGCTAACAGCGCGATTTGCTGGTGACCCAATGCGACCAGATGCTCCACGCCCAG
TCGCGTACCGTCTTCATGGGAGAAAATAATACTGTTGATGGGTGTCTGGTCAGAGACATCAAGAAATAAC
GCCGGAACATTAGTGCAGGCAGCTTCCACAGCAATGGCATCCTGGTCATCCAGCGGATAGTTAATGATCA
GCCCACTGACGCGTTGCGCGAGAAGATTGTGCACCGCCGCTTTACAGGCTTCGACGCCGCTTCGTTCTAC
CATCGACACCACCACGCTGGCACCCAGTTGATCGGCGCGAGATTTAATCGCCGCGACAATTTGCGACGGC
GCGTGCAGGGCCAGACTGGAGGTGGCAACGCCAATCAGCAACGACTGTTTGCCCGCCAGTTGTTGTGCCA
CGCGGTTGGGAATGTAATTCAGCTCCGCCATCGCCGCTTCCACTTTTTCCCGCGTTTTCGCAGAAACGTG
GCTGGCCTGGTTCACCACGCGGGAAACGGTCTGATAAGAGACACCGGCATACTCTGCGACATCGTATAAC
GTTACTGGTTTCACATTCACCACCCTGAATTGACTCTCTTCCGGGCGCTATCATGCCATACCGCGAAAGG
TTTTGCGCCATTCGATGGTGTCCGGGATCTCGACGCTCTCCCTTATGCGACTCCTGCATTAGGAAGCAGC
CCAGTAGTAGGTTGAGGCCGTTGAGCACCGCCGCCGCAAGGAATGGTGCATGCAAGGAGATGGCGCCCAA
CAGTCCCCCGGCCACGGGGCCTGCCACCATACCCACGCCGAAACAAGCGCTCATGAGCCCGAAGTGGCGA
GCCCGATCTTCCCCATCGGTGATGTCGGCGATATAGGCGCCAGCAACCGCACCTGTGGCGCCGGTGATGC
CGGCCACGATGCGTCCGGCGTAGAGGATCGAGATCTCGATCCCGCGAAATTAATACGACTCACTATAGGG
GAATTGTGAGCGGATAACAATTCCCCTCTAGAAATAATTTTGTTTAACTTTAAGAAGGAGATATACCATG
GGTTCTTCTCACCATCACCATCACCATGGTTCTTCTATGAAAATCGAAGAAGGTAAACTGGTAATCTGGA
TTAACGGCGATAAAGGCTATAACGGTCTCGCTGAAGTCGGTAAGAAATTCGAGAAAGATACCGGAATTAA
AGTCACCGTTGAGCATCCGGATAAACTGGAAGAGAAATTCCCACAGGTTGCGGCAACTGGCGATGGCCCT
GACATTATCTTCTGGGCACACGACCGCTTTGGTGGCTACGCTCAATCTGGCCTGTTGGCTGAAATCACCC
CGGACAAAGCGTTCCAGGACAAGCTGTATCCGTTTACCTGGGATGCCGTACGTTACAACGGCAAGCTGAT
TGCTTACCCGATCGCTGTTGAAGCGTTATCGCTGATTTATAACAAAGATCTGCTGCCGAACCCGCCAAAA
ACCTGGGAAGAGATCCCGGCGCTGGATAAAGAACTGAAAGCGAAAGGTAAGAGCGCGCTGATGTTCAACC
TGCAAGAACCGTACTTCACCTGGCCGCTGATTGCTGCTGACGGGGGTTATGCGTTCAAGTATGAAAACGG
CAAGTACGACATTAAAGACGTGGGCGTGGATAACGCTGGCGCGAAAGCGGGTCTGACCTTCCTGGTTGAC
CTGATTAAAAACAAACACATGAATGCAGACACCGATTACTCCATCGCAGAAGCTGCCTTTAATAAAGGCG
AAACAGCGATGACCATCAACGGCCCGTGGGCATGGTCCAACATCGACACCAGCAAAGTGAATTATGGTGT
AACGGTACTGCCGACCTTCAAGGGTCAACCATCCAAACCGTTCGTTGGCGTGCTGAGCGCAGGTATTAAC
GCCGCCAGTCCGAACAAAGAGCTGGCAAAAGAGTTCCTCGAAAACTATCTGCTGACTGATGAAGGTCTGG
AAGCGGTTAATAAAGACAAACCGCTGGGTGCCGTAGCGCTGAAGTCTTACGAGGAAGAGTTGGCGAAAGA
TCCACGTATTGCCGCCACTATGGAAAACGCCCAGAAAGGTGAAATCATGCCGAACATCCCGCAGATGTCC
GCTTTCTGGTATGCCGTGCGTACTGCGGTGATCAACGCCGCCAGCGGTCGTCAGACTGTCGATGAAGCCC
TGAAAGACGCGCAGACTAATTCGAGCTCGAACAACAACAACAATAACAATAACAACAACCTCGGGATCGA
GGAAAACCTGTACTTCCAATCCAATGCAGATTCTCTTGAATTTATTGCTAGTAAGCTTGCGATGGATAAC
GAGGTTGAAAAAAATATTGAGATCTGGAAGGTCAAGAAGTTGGTCCAATCTTTAGAAAAAGCTAGAGGTA
ATGGTACTTCTATGATTTCCTTAGTTATTCCTCCTAAGGGTCAAATTCCACTGTACCAAAAAATGTTAAC
AGATGAATATGGTACTGCCTCGAATATTAAATCTAGGGTTAATCGTCTTTCCGTTTTATCTGCTATCACT
TCCACCCAACAAAAGTTGAAGCTATATAATACTTTGCCCAAGAACGGTTTAGTTTTATATTGTGGTGATA
TCATCACTGAAGATGGTAAAGAAAAAAAGGTCACTTTTGACATCGAACCTTACAAACCTATCAACACATC
CTTATATTTGTGTGATAACAAATTTCATACAGAAGTTCTTTCGGAATTGCTTCAAGCTGACGACAAGTTC
GGTTTTATAGTCATGGACGGTCAAGGTACTTTGTTTGGTTCTGTGTCCGGTAATACGAGAACTGTTTTAC
ATAAATTTACTGTCGATCTGCCAAAAAAGCATGGTAGAGGTGGTCAATCTGCGCTTCGTTTTGCTCGTTT
AAGAGAAGAAAAAAGACATAATTATGTGAGAAAGGTCGCCGAAGTTGCTGTTCAAAATTTTATTACTAAT
GACAAAGTCAATGTTAAGGGTTTAATTTTAGCTGGTTCTGCTGACTTTAAGACCGATTTGGCTAAATCTG
AATTATTCGATCCAAGACTAGCATGTAAGGTTATTTCCATCGTGGATGTTTCTTATGGTGGTGAAAACGG
TTTCAACCAGGCTATCGAACTTTCTGCCGAAGCGTTGGCCAATGTCAAGTATGTTCAAGAAAAGAAATTA
TTGGAGGCATATTTTGACGAAATTTCCCAGGACACTGGTAAATTCTGTTATGGTATAGATGATACTTTAA
AGGCATTGGATTTAGGTGCAGTCGAAAAATTAATTGTTTTCGAAAATTTGGAAACTATCAGATATACATT
TAAAGATGCCGAGGATAATGAGGTTATAAAATTCGCTGAACCAGAAGCCAAGGACAAGTCGTTTGCTATT
GACAAAGCTACCGGCCAAGAAATGGACGTTGTCTCCGAAGAACCTTTAATTGAATGGCTAGCAGCTAACT
ACAAAAACTTCGGTGCTACCTTGGAATTCATCACAGACAAATCTTCAGAAGGTGCCCAATTTGTCACAGG
TTTTGGTGGTATTGGTGCCATGCTGCGTTACAAAGTTAATTTTGAACAACTAGTTGATGAATCTGAGGAT
GAATATTATGACGAAGATGAAGGATCCGACTATGATTTCATTTAATAACATTGGAAGTGGATAACGGATC
CGAATTCGAGCGCCGTCGACAAGCTTGCGGCCGCACTCGAGCACCACCACCACCACCACTGAGATCCGGC
TGCTAACAAAGCCCGAAAGGAAGCTGAGTTGGCTGCTGCCACCGCTGAGCAATAACTAGCATAACCCCTT
GGGGCCTCTAAACGGGTCTTGAGGGGTTTTTTGCTGAAAGGAGGAACTATATCCGGATTGGCGAATGGG
[124 nt withheld, positions 5390-5513]
C
[91 nt withheld, positions 5515-5605]
A
[49 nt withheld, positions 5607-5655]
CCTTTGACGTTGGAGTCCACGTTCTTT
[37 nt withheld, positions 5683-5719]
ACCCTATCTCGGTCTATTCTTTTGATTTATAAGGGATTTTGCCGATTTCGGCCTATTGGTTAAAAAATGA
GCTGATTTAACAAAAATTTAACGCGAATTTTAACAAACTAGTAACGTTTACAATTTCAGGTGGCACTTTT
CGGGGAAATGTGCGCGGAACCCCTATTTGTTTATTTTTCTAAATACATTCAAATATGTATCCGCTCATGA
ATTAATTCTTAGAAAAACTCATCGAGCATCAAATGAAACTGCAATTTATTCATATCAGGATTATCAATAC
CATATTTTTGAAAAAGCCGTTTCTGTAATGAAGGAGAAAACTCACCGAGGCAGTTCCATAGGATGGCAAG
ATCCTGGTATCGGTCTGCGATTCCGACTCGTCCAACATCAATACAACCTATTAATTTCCCCTCGTCAAAA
ATAAGGTTATCAAGTGAGAAATCACCATGAGTGACGACTGAATCCGGTGAGAATGGCAAAAGTTTATGCA
TTTCTTTCCAGACTTGTTCAACAGGCCAGCCATTACGCTCGTCATCAAAATCACTCGCATCAACCAAACC
GTTATTCATTCGTGATTGCGCCTGAGCGAGACGAAATACGCGATCGCTGTTAAAAGGACAATTACAAACA
GGAATCGAATGCAACCGGCGCAGGAACACTGCCAGCGCATCAACAATGTTTTCACCTGAATCAGGATATT
CTTCTAATACCTGGAATGCTGTTTTCCCGGGGATCGCAGTGGTGAGTAACCATGCATCATCAGGAGTACG
GATAAAATGCTTGATGGTCGGAAGAGGCATAAATTCCGTCAGCCAGTTTAGTCTGACCATCTCATCTGTA
ACATCATTGGCAACGCTACCTTTGCCATGTTTCAGAAACAACTCTGGCGCATCGGGCTTCCCATACAATC
GATAGATTGTCGCACCTGATTGCCCGACATTATCGCGAGCCCATTTATACCCATATAAATCAGCATCCAT
GTTGGAATTTAATCGCGGCCTAGAGCAAGACGTTTCCCGTTGAATATGGCTCATAACACCCCTTGTATTA
CTGTTTATGTAAGCAGACAGTTTTATTGTTCATGACCAAAATCCCTTAACGTGAGTTTTCGTTCCACTGA
GCGTCAGACCCCGTAGAAAAGATCAAAGGATCTTCTTGAGATCCTTTTTTTCTGCGCGTAATCTGCTGCT
TGCAAACAAAAAAACCACCGCTACCAGCGGTGGTTTGTTTGCCGGATCAAGAGCTACCAACTCTTTTTCC
GAAGGTAACTGGCTTCAGCAGAGCGCAGATACCAAATACTGTCCTTCTAGTGTAGCCGTAGTTAGGCCAC
CACTTCAAGAACTCTGTAGCACCGCCTACATACCTCGCTCTGCTAATCCTGTTACCAGTGGCTGCTGCCA
GTGGCGATAAGTCGTGTCTTACCGGGTTGGACTCAAGACGATAGTTACCGGATAAGGCGCAGCGGTCGGG
CTGAACGGGGGGTTCGTGCACACAGCCCAGCTTGGAGCGAACGACCTACACCGAACTGAGATACCTACAG
CGTGAGCTATGAGAAAGCGCCACGCTTCCCGAAGGGAGAAAGGCGGACAGGTATCCGGTAAGCGGCAGGG
TCGGAACAGGAGAGCGCACGAGGGAGCTTCCAGGGGGAAACGCCTGGTATCTTTATAGTCCTGTCGGGTT
TCGCCACCTCTGACTTGAGCGTCGATTTTTGTGATGCTCGTCAGGGGGGCGGAGCCTATGGAAAAACGCC
AGCAACGCGGCCTTTTTACGGTTCCTGGCCTTTTGCTGGCCTTTTGCTCACATGTTCTTTCCTGCGTTAT
CCCCTGATTCTGTGGATAACCGTATTACCGCCTTTGAGTGAGCTGATACCGCTCGCCGCAGCCGAACGAC
CGAGCGCAGCGAGTCAGTGAGCGAGGAAGCGGAAGAGCGCCTGATGCGGTATTTTCTCCTTACGCATCTG
TGCGGTATTTCACACCGCAATGGTGCACTCTCAGTACAATCTGCTCTGATGCCGCATAGTTAAGCCAGTA
TACACTCCGCTATCGCTACGTGACTGGGTCATGGCTGCGCCCCGACACCCGCCAACACCCGCTGACGCGC
CCTGACGGGCTTGTCTGCTCCCGGCATCCGCTTACAGAC
